>Addgene plasmid #235496 | pDEST-TDP-43-HA | addgene full sequence | sequence record 470421 | Addgene NGS Result
AATTTAAAAGGATCTAGGTGAAGATCCTTTTTGATAATCTCATGACCAAAATCCCTTAACGTGAGTTTTC
GTTCCACTGAGCGTCAGACCCCGTAGAAAAGATCAAAGGATCTTCTTGAGATCCTTTTTTTCTGCGCGTA
ATCTGCTGCTTGCAAACAAAAAAACCACCGCTACCAGCGGTGGTTTGTTTGCCGGATCAAGAGCTACCAA
CTCTTTTTCCGAAGGTAACTGGCTTCAGCAGAGCGCAGATACCAAATACTGTTCTTCTAGTGTAGCCGTA
GTTAGGCCACCACTTCAAGAACTCTGTAGCACCGCCTACATACCTCGCTCTGCTAATCCTGTTACCAGTG
GCTGCTGCCAGTGGCGATAAGTCGTGTCTTACCGGGTTGGACTCAAGACGATAGTTACCGGATAAGGCGC
AGCGGTCGGGCTGAACGGGGGGTTCGTGCACACAGCCCAGCTTGGAGCGAACGACCTACACCGAACTGAG
ATACCTACAGCGTGAGCTATGAGAAAGCGCCACGCTTCCCGAAGGGAGAAAGGCGGACAGGTATCCGGTA
AGCGGCAGGGTCGGAACAGGAGAGCGCACGAGGGAGCTTCCAGGGGGAAACGCCTGGTATCTTTATAGTC
CTGTCGGGTTTCGCCACCTCTGACTTGAGCGTCGATTTTTGTGATGCTCGTCAGGGGGGCGGAGCCTATG
GAAAAACGCCAGCAACGCGGCCTTTTTACGGTTCCTGGCCTTTTGCTGGCCTTTTGCTCACATGTTCTTT
CCTGCGTTATCCCCTGATTCTGTGGATAACCGTATTACCGCCTTTGAGTGAGCTGATACCGCTCGCCGCA
GCCGAACGACCGAGCGCAGCGAGTCAGTGAGCGAGGAAGCGGAAGAGCGCCCAATACGCAAACCGCCTCT
CCCCGCGCGTTGGCCGATTCATTAATGCAGCTGGCACGACAGGTTTCCCGACTGGAAAGCGGGCAGTGAG
CGCAACGCAATTAATGTGAGTTAGCTCACTCATTAGGCACCCCAGGCTTTACACTTTATGCTTCCGGCTC
GTATGTTGTGTGGAATTGTGAGCGGATAACAATTTCACACAGGAAACAGCTATGACCATGATTACGCCAA
GCTCTAGCTAGAGGTCGACGGTATACAGACATGATAAGATACATTGATGAGTTTGGACAAACCACAACTA
GAATGCAGTGAAAAAAATGCTTTATTTGTGAAATTTGTGATGCTATTGCTTTATTTGTAACCATTATAAG
CTGCAATAAACAAGTTGGGGTGGGCGAAGAACTCCAGCATGAGATCCCCGCGCTGGAGGATCATCCAGCC
GGCGTCCCGGAAAACGATTCCGAAGCCCAACCTTTCATAGAAGGCGGCGGTGGAATCGAAATCTCGTGAT
GGCAGGTTGGGCGTCGCTTGGTCGGTCATTTCGCGAACCCCAGAGTCCCGCTCAGAAGAACTCGTCAAGA
AGGCGATAGAAGGCGATGCGCTGCGAATCGGGAGCGGCGATACCGTAAAGCACGAGGAAGCGGTCAGCCC
ATTCGCCGCCAAGCTCTTCAGCAATATCACGGGTAGCCAACGCTATGTCCTGATAGCGGTCCGCCACACC
CAGCCGGCCACAGTCGATGAATCCAGAAAAGCGGCCATTTTCCACCATGATATTCGGCAAGCAGGCATCG
CCATGGGTCACGACGAGATCCTCGCCGTCGGGCATGCGCGCCTTGAGCCTGGCGAACAGTTCGGCTGGCG
CGAGCCCCTGATGCTCTTCGTCCAGATCATCCTGATCGACAAGACCGGCTTCCATCCGAGTACGTGCTCG
CTCGATGCGATGTTTCGCTTGGTGGTCGAATGGGCAGGTAGCCGGATCAAGCGTATGCAGCCGCCGCATT
GCATCAGCCATGATGGATACTTTCTCGGCAGGAGCAAGGTGAGATGACAGGAGATCCTGCCCCGGCACTT
CGCCCAATAGCAGCCAGTCCCTTCCCGCTTCAGTGACAACGTCGAGCACAGCTGCGCAAGGAACGCCCGT
CGTGGCCAGCCACGATAGCCGCGCTGCCTCGTCCTGCAGTTCATTCAGGGCACCGGACAGGTCGGTCTTG
ACAAAAAGAACCGGGCGCCCCTGCGCTGACAGCCGGAACACGGCGGCATCAGAGCAGCCGATTGTCTGTT
GTGCCCAGTCATAGCCGAATAGCCTCTCCACCCAAGCGGCCGGAGAACCTGCGTGCAATCCATCTTGTTC
AATCATGCGAAACGATCCTCATCCTGTCTCTTGATCAGATCCGAAAATGGATATACAAGCTCCCGGGAGC
TTTTTGCAAAAGCCTAGGCCTCCAAAAAAGCCTCCTCACTACTTCTGGAATAGCTCAGAGGCAGAGGCGG
CCTCGGCCTCTGCATAAATAAAAAAAATTAGTCAGCCATGGGGCGGAGAATGGGCGGAACTGGGCGGAGT
TAGGGGCGGGATGGGCGGAGTTAGGGGCGGGACTATGGTTGCTGACTAATTGAGATGCATGCTTTGCATA
CTTCTGCCTGCTGGGGAGCCTGGGGACTTTCCACACCTGGTTGCTGACTAATTGAGATGCATGCTTTGCA
TACTTCTGCCTGCTGGGGAGCCTGGGGACTTTCCACACCCTAACTGACACACATTCCACAGAATTAATTC
GCGTTAAATTTTTGTTAAATCAGCTCATTTTTTAACCAATAGGCCGAAATCGGCAAAATCCCTTATAAAT
CAAAAGAATAGACCGAGATAGGGT
[37 nt withheld, positions 2755-2791]
AAAGAACGTGGACTCCAACGTCAAAGG
[49 nt withheld, positions 2819-2867]
T
[91 nt withheld, positions 2869-2959]
G
[124 nt withheld, positions 2961-3084]
GGGGATACCCCCTAGAGCCCCAGCTGGTTCTTTCCGCCTCAGAAGCCATAGAGCCCACCGCATCCCCAGC
ATGCCTGCTATTGTCTTCCCAATCCTCCCCCTTGCTGTCCTGCCCCACCCCACCCCCCAGAATAGAATGA
CACCTACTCAGACAATGCGATGCAATTTCCTCATTTTATTAGGAAAGGACAGTGGGAGTGGCACCTTCCA
GGGTCAAGGAAGGCACGGGGGAGGGGCAAACAACAGATGGCTGGCAACTAGAAGGCACAGTCGAGGCTGA
TCAGCGGGTTTAAACTCAATGGTGATGGTGATGATGACCGGTACGCGTAGAATCGAGACCGAGGAGAGGG
TTAGGGATAGGCTTACCTTCGAACCGCGGGCCCTCTAGATCAACCACTTTGTACAAGAAAGCTGGGTTGC
GGCCGCTTCAGGCGTAGTCTGGTACGTCGTATGGGTACATTCCCCAGCCAGAAGACTTAGAATCCATGCT
TGAGCCAAAGCCTCCATTAAAACCACTGCCCGACCCTGCATTGGATGCTGATCCCCAACCAATTGCTGCA
CCAGAATTAGAGCCACTATAAGAGTTATTTCCAGAACCGAAGGCCTGGTTTGGCTCCCTCTGCATGTTGC
CTTGGTTTTGGTTATTACCCGATGGGCCTGACTGGTTCTGCTGGCTGGCTAACATGCCCATCATACCCCA
ACTGCTCTGTAGTGCTGCCTGGGCGGCAGCCATCATGGCTGGATTAATGCTGAACGCACCAAAGTTCATC
CCACCACCCATATTACTACCTTGATTGTTTCCCAAACCAGCTCCACCCCCTCTGCTATTACCAAATCCAC
CCTGATTCCCAAAGCCACCTGGATTACCACCAAATCTTCCACTTCTTTCTAACTGTCTATTGCTATTGTG
CTTAGGTTCGGCATTGGATATATGAACGCTGATTCCTTTAATGATCAAGTCCTCTCCACAAAGAGACTGC
GCAATCTGATCATCTGCAAATGTAACAAAGGCAAAGGCCCTGAATGGCTTGGGGATGAAGACATCCATCA
CATCCCCGTACTGAGAGAAGAACTCCCGCAGCTCATCCTCAGTCATGTCCTCTGTACAGCGCCCCACAAA
CACTTTTCTGCTTCTCAAAGGCTCATCTTGGCTTTGCTTAGAATTAGGAAGTTTGCAGTCACACCATCGT
CCATCTATCATATGTCGCTGTGACATTACTTTCACTTGTGTTTCATATTCCGTAAAACGAACAAAGCCAA
ACCCCTTTGAATGACCAGTCTTAAGATCTTTCTTGACCTGCACCATAAGAACTTCTCCAAAGGTACTAAA
ATACTCTTTCAGGTCCTGTTCGGTTGTTTTCCATGGGAGACCCAACACTATTAAATCGGATGTTTTCTGG
ACTGCTCTTTTCACTTTCACTGCTGATGAAGCATCTGTCTCATCCATTTTTCTTTTGTTATCTTTTGGAT
AGTTGACAACATACACCAGATTTCCCCAGCCAGCATCTGGGGCATGCAGAATTCCTTCTACCAGCCGGAC
ACCTCTCATACACTGAGACACTGGATTCCTGTAGCGAAGCCCACACGCCCCTGGAAACTGGGCTGTAACC
GTGGAGAGCAGCACCGTCCCATCGTCTTCCGATGGTATTTCAATGGGCTCATCGTTCTCATCTTCGGTTA
CCCGAATATATTCAGACATCTCGAGCAAGCTTAGCCTGCTTTTTTGTACAAACTTGTTGATAGCTTAACT
AGCCAGCTTGGGTCTCCCTATAGTGAGTCGTATTAATTTCGATAAGCCAGTAAGCAGTGGGTTCTCTAGT
TAGCCAGAGAGCTCTGCTTATATAGACCTCCCACCGTACACGCCTACCGCCCATTTGCGTCAATGGGGCG
GAGTTGTTACGACATTTTGGAAAGTCCCGTTGATTTTGGTGCCAAAACAAACTCCCATTGACGTCAATGG
GGTGGAGACTTGGAAATCCCCGTGAGTCAAACCGCTATCCACGCCCATTGATGTACTGCCAAAACCGCAT
CACCATGGTAATAGCGATGACTAATACGTAGATGTACTGCCAAGTAGGAAAGTCCCATAAGGTCATGTAC
TGGGCATAATGCCAGGCGGGCCATTTACCGTCATTGACGTCAATAGGGGGCGTACTTGGCATATGATACA
CTTGATGTACTGCCAAGTGGGCAGTTTACCGTAAATACTCCACCCATTGACGTCAATGGAAAGTCCCTAT
TGGCGTTACTATGGGAACATACGTCATTATTGACGTCAATGGGCGGGGGTCGTTGGGCGGTCAGCCAGGC
GGGCCATTTACCGTAAGTTATGTAACGCGGAACTCCATATATGGGCTATGAACTAATGACCCCGTAATTG
ATTACTATTAATAACTAGTCAATAATCAATGTCAACGCGTATATCTGGCCCGTACATCGCGAAGCAGCGC
AAAACGCCTAACCCTAAGCAGATTCTTCATGCAATTGTCGGTCAAGCCTTGCCTTGTTGTAGCTTAAATT
TTGCTCGCGCACTACTCAGCGACCTCCAACACACAAGCAGGGAGCAGATACTGGCTTAACTATGCGGCAT
CAGAGCAGATTGTACTGAGAGTGCACCATAGGGGATCGGGAGATCTCCCGATCCGTCGACGTCAGGTGGC
ACTTTTCGGGGAAATGTGCGCGGAACCCCTATTTGTTTATTTTTCTAAATACATTCAAATATGTATCCGC
TCATGAGACAATAACCCTGATAAATGCTTCAATAATATTGAAAAAGGAAGAGTATGAGTATTCAACATTT
CCGTGTCGCCCTTATTCCCTTTTTTGCGGCATTTTGCCTTCCTGTTTTTGCTCACCCAGAAACGCTGGTG
AAAGTAAAAGATGCTGAAGATCAGTTGGGTGCACGAGTGGGTTACATCGAACTGGATCTCAACAGCGGTA
AGATCCTTGAGAGTTTTCGCCCCGAAGAACGTTTTCCAATGATGAGCACTTTTAAAGTTCTGCTATGTGG
CGCGGTATTATCCCGTATTGACGCCGGGCAAGAGCAACTCGGTCGCCGCATACACTATTCTCAGAATGAC
TTGGTTGAGTACTCACCAGTCACAGAAAAGCATCTTACGGATGGCATGACAGTAAGAGAATTATGCAGTG
CTGCCATAACCATGAGTGATAACACTGCGGCCAACTTACTTCTGACAACGATCGGAGGACCGAAGGAGCT
AACCGCTTTTTTGCACAACATGGGGGATCATGTAACTCGCCTTGATCGTTGGGAACCGGAGCTGAATGAA
GCCATACCAAACGACGAGCGTGACACCACGATGCCTGTAGCAATGGCAACAACGTTGCGCAAACTATTAA
CTGGCGAACTACTTACTCTAGCTTCCCGGCAACAATTAATAGACTGGATGGAGGCGGATAAAGTTGCAGG
ACCACTTCTGCGCTCGGCCCTTCCGGCTGGCTGGTTTATTGCTGATAAATCTGGAGCCGGTGAGCGTGGG
TCTCGCGGTATCATTGCAGCACTGGGGCCAGATGGTAAGCCCTCCCGTATCGTAGTTATCTACACGACGG
GGAGTCAGGCAACTATGGATGAACGAAATAGACAGATCGCTGAGATAGGTGCCTCACTGATTAAGCATTG
GTAACTGTCAGACCAAGTTTACTCATATATACTTTAGATTGATTTAAAACTTCATTTTT
Features (pLannotate 1.2.2; 24 found; start..end, strand, type, name):
    116..704     +  rep_origin     ori: high-copy-number ColE1/pMB1/pBR322/pUC origin of replication
    887..979     +  CDS            lacI (fragment): lac repressor; lacI; The lac repressor binds to the lac operator to inhibit transcription in E. coli. This inhibition can be relieved by adding lactose or isopropyl-β-D-thiogalactopyranoside (IPTG).
    992..1013    +  protein_bind   CAP binding site: CAP binding activates transcription in the presence of cAMP. E. coli catabolite activator protein
   1028..1058    +  promoter       lac promoter: promoter for the E. coli lac operon
   1066..1082    +  protein_bind   lac operator: The lac repressor binds to the lac operator to inhibit transcription in E. coli. This inhibition can be relieved by adding lactose or isopropyl-β-D-thiogalactopyranoside (IPTG). lac repressor encoded by lacI
   1155..1276    -  polyA_signal   SV40 poly(A) signal: SV40 polyadenylation signal
   1271..1429    -  CDS            ble (fragment): BLE_KLEPN - Experimental evidence at protein level: Swiss-Prot protein existence level 1. Binding protein with a strong affinity to the bleomycin family of antibiotics. Binds to CL990; an antimitotic-antibiotic compound. From Klebsiella pneumoniae.
   1455..2246    -  CDS            neo: KKA2_KLEPN - Also known as kan, nptII. Experimental evidence at protein level: Swiss-Prot protein existence level 1. Resistance to kanamycin, neomycin, paromomycin, ribostamycin, butirosin and gentamicin B. From Klebsiella pneumoniae.
   2313..2642    -  promoter       SV40 promoter: SV40 enhancer and early promoter
   2656..3084    -  rep_origin     f1 ori (sequence partly withheld): f1 bacteriophage origin of replication; arrow indicates direction of (+) strand synthesis
   3105..3126    -  promoter       SV40 promoter (fragment): SV40 enhancer and early promoter
   3130..3354    -  polyA_signal   bGH poly(A) signal: bovine growth hormone polyadenylation signal
   3410..3451    -  CDS            V5 tag: epitope tag from simian virus 5
   3477..3501    +  protein_bind   attB2: mutant version of attB; recombination site for the Gateway® BP reaction BP Clonase™
   3516..3541    -  CDS            HA (fragment): HA (human influenza hemagglutinin) epitope tag
   3542..4783    -  CDS            TARDBP: TADBP_HUMAN - Also known as TDP43. Experimental evidence at protein level: Swiss-Prot protein existence level 1. RNA-binding protein that is involved in various steps of RNA biogenesis and processing (PubMed:23519609). Preferentially binds, via its two RNA recognition motifs RRM1 and RRM2, to GU-repeats on RNA molecules predominantly localized within long introns and in the 3'UTR of mRNAs (PubMed:23519609, PubMed:24240615, PubMed:24464995). In turn, regulates the splicing of many non-coding and protein-coding RNAs including proteins involved in neuronal survival, as well as mRNAs that encode p
   4797..4821    -  protein_bind   attB1: mutant version of attB; recombination site for the Gateway® BP reaction BP Clonase™
   4851..4869    -  promoter       T7 promoter: promoter for bacteriophage T7 RNA polymerase
   4885..4918    -  LTR            5' LTR (truncated) (fragment): truncated 5' long terminal repeat (LTR) from HIV-1
   4914..5117    -  promoter       CMV promoter: human cytomegalovirus (CMV) immediate early promoter
   5118..5497    -  enhancer       CMV enhancer: human cytomegalovirus immediate early enhancer
   5652..5704    +  misc_feature   bom (fragment): basis of mobility region from pBR322
   5763..5867    +  promoter       AmpR promoter: bla
   5868..6728    +  CDS            AmpR: β-lactamase; bla; confers resistance to ampicillin, carbenicillin, and related antibiotics
