[The description below was written by a language model from this plasmid's Addgene catalogue record and pLannotate feature annotations shown in this document.]
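Description:
pDEST-TDP-43-HA is a mammalian expression plasmid built on the pDEST40 Gateway destination backbone and carrying the human TARDBP open reading frame, which encodes the RNA-binding protein TDP-43, fused at its C terminus to an HA epitope tag. The insert was introduced by Gateway recombination and is flanked by attB1 and attB2 sites in the annotated 6,783-nt sequence. Transcription in mammalian cells is driven by the human cytomegalovirus immediate-early enhancer and promoter and terminated by the bovine growth hormone polyadenylation signal. A T7 promoter lies between the CMV promoter and attB1 and could support in vitro transcription. The backbone's V5 tag coding sequence sits downstream of attB2. Because the record lists only HA as the tag, the insert presumably ends in a stop codon after HA, although the record does not say so explicitly. The short match annotated as a truncated HIV-1 LTR fragment overlaps the end of the CMV promoter and is probably an annotation artefact rather than a functional viral element.

The plasmid is propagated in E. coli through a high-copy ColE1/pUC-type origin and selected with ampicillin via the β-lactamase gene; an f1 origin is also present. A separate cassette, made up of the SV40 enhancer/early promoter, the neomycin phosphotransferase gene and an SV40 polyadenylation signal, allows selection of stably transfected mammalian cells with G418. Residual lac promoter/operator, lacI, ble and bom fragments are backbone remnants.

The stated purpose is expression of HA-tagged human TDP-43, which allows the protein to be detected or immunoprecipitated through the epitope tag. The associated publication examines stress-dependent SUMOylation of TDP-43 in neuronal function.
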