Addgene plasmid #235496: pDEST-TDP-43-HA
Purpose: Expression of human TDP-43-HA fusion protein
Depositing lab: Maxime Rousseaux. Depositing organization: University of Ottawa. Publication: A stress-dependent TDP-43 SUMOylation program preserves neuronal function. Suk TR, Part CE, Zhang JL, Nguyen TT, Heer MM, Caballero-Gomez A, Grybas VS, McKeever PM, Nguyen B, Ali T, Callaghan SM, Woulfe JM, Robertson J, Rousseaux MWC. Mol Neurodegener. 2025 Mar 28;20(1):38. doi: 10.1186/s13024-025-00826-z. PubMed 40149017.
Backbone
  Vector backbone: pDEST40
  Vector type: Mammalian Expression
Growth in bacteria
  Bacterial resistance: Ampicillin, 100 μg/mL
  Growth temperature: 37°C
  Growth strain: DH5alpha
  Copy number: High Copy
Gene/Insert
  Gene/Insert name: TARDBP (alt name: TDP-43)
  Species: H. sapiens (human)
  Entrez Gene: TARDBP (a.k.a. ALS10, TDP-43)
  Tag / fusion protein: HA (C terminal on insert)
  Cloning method: Gateway Cloning
Terms and licenses: Academic/Nonprofit Terms; Industry Terms
How to cite: pDEST-TDP-43-HA was a gift from Maxime Rousseaux (Addgene plasmid # 235496 ; http://n2t.net/addgene:235496 ; RRID:Addgene_235496)
